>Addgene plasmid #194538 | pRSII41H-TDH3pr-mNeon | addgene full sequence | sequence record 380561 | Addgene NGS Result
AAATAGCTGCGCCGATGGTTTCTACAAAGATCGTTATGTTTATCGGCACTTTGCATCGGCCGCGCTCCCG
ATTCCGGAAGTGCTTGACATTGGGGAATTCAGCGAGAGCCTGACCTATTGCATCTCCCGCCGTGCACAGG
GTGTCACGTTGCAAGACCTGCCTGAAACCGAACTGCCCGCTGTTCTGCAGCCGGTCGCGGAGGCCATGGA
TGCGATCGCTGCGGCCGATCTTAGCCAGACGAGCGGGTTCGGCCCATTCGGACCGCAAGGAATCGGTCAA
TACACTACGTGGCGTGATTTCATATGCGCGATTGCTGATCCCCATGTGTATCACTGGCAAACTGTGATGG
ACGACACCGTCAGTGCGTCCGTCGCGCAGGCTCTCGATGAGCTGATGCTTTGGGCCGAGGACTGCCCCGA
AGTCCGGCACCTCGTGCACGCGGATTTCGGCTCCAACAATGTCCTGACGGACAATGGCCGCATAACAGCG
GTCATTGACTGGAGCGAGGCGATGTTCGGGGATTCCCAATACGAGGTCGCCAACATCTTCTTCTGGAGAC
CGTGGTTGGCTTGTATGGAGCAGCAGACGCGCTACTTCGAGCGGAGGCATCCGGAGCTTGCAGGATCGCC
GCGGCTCCGGGCGTATATGCTCCGCATTGGTCTTGACCAACTCTATCAGAGCTTGGTTGACGGCAATTTC
GATGATGCAGCTTGGGCGCAGGGTCGATGCGACGCAATCGTCCGATCCGAAGCCGGGACTGTCGGGCGTA
CACAAATCGCCCGCAGAAGCGCGGCCGTCTGGACCGATGGCTGTGTAGAAGTACTCGCCGATAGTGGAAA
CCGACGCCCCAGCACTCGTCCGAGGGCAAAGGAATAATCAGTACTGACAATAAAAAGATTCTTGTTTTCA
AGAACTTGTCATTTGTATAGTTTTTTTATATTGTAGTTGTTCTATTTTAATCAAATGTTAGCGTGATTTA
TATTTTTTTTCGCCTCGACATCATCTGCCCAGATGCGAAGTTAAGTGCGCAGAAAGTAATATCATGCGTC
AATCGTATGTGAATGCTGGTCGCTATACTGCTGTCGATTCGATACTAACGCCGCCATCCAGTGTCTATGC
GGTGTGAAATACCGCACAGATGCGTAAGGAGAAAATACCGCATCAGGAAATTGTAAGCGTTAATATTTTG
TTAAAATTCGCGTTAAACTTTTGTTAAATCAGCTCATTTTTTAACCAATAGGCCGAAATCGGCAAAATCC
CTTATAAATCAAAAGAATAGACCGAGATAGGGT
[37 nt withheld, positions 1294-1330]
AAAGAACGTGGACTCCAACGTCAAAGG
[49 nt withheld, positions 1358-1406]
T
[91 nt withheld, positions 1408-1498]
G
[119 nt withheld, positions 1500-1618]
TGCGTCCATTCGCCATTCAGGCTGCGCAACTGTTGGGAAGGGCGATCGGTGCGGGCCTCTTCGCTATTAC
GCCAGCTGGCGAAAGGGGGATGTGCTGCAAGGCGATTAAGTTGGGTAACGCCAGGGTTTTCCCAGTCACG
ACGTTGTAAAACGACGGCCAGTGAGCGCGCGTAATACGACTCACTATAGGGCGAATTGGGTACCGGCCGC
AAATTAAAGCCTTCGAGCGTCCCAAAACCTTCTCAAGCAAGGTTTTCAGTATAATGTTACATGCGTACAC
GCGTCTGTACAGAAAAAAAAGAAAAATTTGAAATATAAATAACGTTCTTAATACTAACATAACTATAAAA
AAATAAATAGGGACCTAGACTTCAGGTTGTCTAACTCCTTCCTTTTCGGTTAGAGCGGATGTGGGGGGAG
GGCGTGAATGTAAGCGTGACATAACTAATTACATGACTCGAGTTACTTATATAATTCATCCATTCCCATG
ACATCGGTGAAGGCTTTTTGCCATTCCTTAAAGTTCAACTCGGTCTTACTATGTTTTAGTTCAGTCTTCC
TAAACACGTACATGGGTTGATTTTTAAGATAATTAGCGGCCATTGGTTTAGCGAATGTATACGTAGTACG
GGCAGTGGATCTGTATCTTTTACCATTGCCAGTGGTATAAGACCACTTAAAAGTTGAAATTATTGTTTTA
TCGTTAGGATATGTCTTTTTAGACCTACACCAGTCAGCAGCTGTCAGGCTATTAGTCATAACGGGACCAT
CAGCCGGAAAACCAGTACCCTTAACTTGGGCTTCTCCCTTAATATGGGAACCCTCGTACGTGTACCTGTA
GTTTACTGTTAAGGAAGCGCCGTCTTCAAACTGCATGGTTCTATGAACTTGGTAGCCAGAACCGTCTACC
ATAGCGGCTTGAAATGGACTCATTCCATCAGGGTAAGGTAAATATTGATGAAAGCCGTACCCAATATGGG
GCACAAGAATCCAGGGGGAAAATTGCAAATCGCCTTTTGTTGATTTAAGATTAAGTTCCTCGTATCCATC
GTTTGGATTACCAGTGCCTTGTCCAACCATATCAAAGTCAACACCATTAATACTTCCGAAAATATGTAAT
TCGTGAGTTGCTGGCAAGGATGCCATGTTGTCCTCCTCCCCTTTTGAGACCATACTAGTTCTAGATCCGT
CGAAACTAAGTTCTTGGTGTTTTAAAACTAAAAAAAAGACTAACTATAAAAGTAGAATTTAAGAAGTTTA
AGAAATAGATTTACAGAATTACAATCAATACCTACCGTCTTTATATACTTATTAGTCAAGTAGGGGAATA
ATTTCAGGGAACTGGTTTCAACCTTTTTTTTCAGCTTTTTCCAAATCAGAGAGAGCAGAAGGTAATAGAA
GGTGTAAGAAAATGAGATAGATACATGCGTGGGTCAATTGCCTTGTGTCATCATTTACTCCAGGCAGGTT
GCATCACTCCATTGAGGTTGTGCCCGTTTTTTGCCTGTTTGTGCCCCTGTTCTCTGTAGTTGCGCTAAGA
GAATGGACCTATGAACTGATGGTTGGTGAAGAAAACAATATTTTGGTGCTGGGATTCTTTTTTTTTCTGG
ATGCCAGCTTAAAAAGCGGGCTCCATTATATTTAGTGGATGCCAGGAATAAACTGTTCACCCAGACACCT
ACGATGTTATATATTCTGTGTAACCCGCCCCCTATTTTGGGCATGTACGGGTTACAGCAGAATTAAAAGG
CTAATTTTTTGACTAAATAAAGTTAGGAAAATCACTACTATTAATTATTTACGTATTCTTTGAAATGGCG
AGTATTGATAATGATAAACTGAGCTCCAGCTTTTGTTCCCTTTAGTGAGGGTTAATTGCGCGCTTGGCGT
AATCATGGTCATAGCTGTTTCCTGTGTGAAATTGTTATCCGCTCACAATTCCACACAACATACGAGCCGG
AAGCATAAAGTGTAAAGCCTGAGGTGCCTAATGAGTGAGCTAACTCACATTAATTGCGTTGCGCTCACTG
CCCGCTTTCCAGTCGGGAAACCTGTCGTGCCAGCTGCATTAATGAATCGGCCAACGCGCGGGGAGAGGCG
GTTTGCGTATTGGGCGCTCTTCCGCTTCCTCGCTCACTGACTCGCTGCGCTCGGTCGTTCGGCTGCGGCG
AGCGGTATCAGCTCACTCAAAGGCGGTAATACGGTTATCCACAGAATCAGGGGATAACGCAGGAAAGAAC
ATGTGAGCAAAAGGCCAGCAAAAGGCCAGGAACCGTAAAAAGGCCGCGTTGCTGGCGTTTTTCCATAGGC
TCCGCCCCCCTGACGAGCATCACAAAAATCGACGCTCAAGTCAGAGGTGGCGAAACCCGACAGGACTATA
AAGATACCAGGCGTTTCCCCCTGGAAGCTCCCTCGTGCGCTCTCCTGTTCCGACCCTGCCGCTTACCGGA
TACCTGTCCGCCTTTCTCCCTTCGGGAAGCGTGGCGCTTTCTCATAGCTCACGCTGTAGGTATCTCAGTT
CGGTGTAGGTCGTTCGCTCCAAGCTGGGCTGTGTGCACGAACCCCCCGTTCAGCCCGACCGCTGCGCCTT
ATCCGGTAACTATCGTCTTGAGTCCAACCCGGTAAGACACGACTTATCGCCACTGGCAGCAGCCACTGGT
AACAGGATTAGCAGAGCGAGGTATGTAGGCGGTGCTACAGAGTTCTTGAAGTGGTGGCCTAACTACGGCT
ACACTAGAAGAACAGTATTTGGTATCTGCGCTCTGCTGAAGCCAGTTACCTTCGGAAAAAGAGTTGGTAG
CTCTTGATCCGGCAAACAAACCACCGCTGGTAGCGGTGGTTTTTTTGTTTGCAAGCAGCAGATTACGCGC
AGAAAAAAAGGATCTCAAGAAGATCCTTTGATCTTTTCTACGGGGTCTGACGCTCAGTGGAACGAAAACT
CACGTTAAGGGATTTTGGTCATGAGATTATCAAAAAGGATCTTCACCTAGATCCTTTTAAATTAAAAATG
ATGTTTTAAATCAATCTAAAGTATATATGAGTAAACTTGGTCTGACAGTTACCAATGCTTAATCAGTGAG
GCACCTATCTCAGCGATCTGTCTATTTCGTTCATCCATAGTTGCCTGACTCCCCGTCGTGTAGATAACTA
CGATACGGGAGGGCTTACCATCTGGCCCCAGTGCTGCAATGATACCGCGAGACCCACGCTCACCGGCTCC
AGATTTATCAGCAATAAACCAGCCAGCCGGAAGGGCCGAGCGCAGAAGTGGTCCTGCAACTTTATCCGCC
TCCATCCAGTCTATTAATTGTTGCCGGGAAGCTAGAGTAAGTAGTTCGCCAGTTAATAGTTTGCGCAACG
TTGTTGCCATTGCTACAGGCATCGTGGTGTCACGCTCGTCGTTTGGTATGGCTTCATTCAGCTCCGGTTC
CCAACGATCAAGGCGAGTTACATGATCCCCCATGTTGTGCAAAAAAGCGGTTAGCTCCTTCGGTCCTCCG
ATCGTTGTCAGAAGTAAGTTGGCCGCAGTGTTATCACTCATGGTTATGGCAGCACTGCATAATTCTCTTA
CTGTCATGCCATCCGTAAGATGCTTTTCTGTGACTGGTGAGTACTCAACCAAGTCATTCTGAGAATAGTG
TATGCGGCGACCGAGTTGCTCTTGCCCGGCGTCAATACGGGATAATACCGCGCCACATAGCAGAACTTTA
AAAGTGCTCATCATTGGAAAACGTTCTTCGGGGCGAAAACTCTCAAGGATCTTACCGCTGTTGAGATCCA
GTTCGATGTAACCCACTCGTGCACCCAACTGATCTTCAGCATCTTTTACTTTCACCAGCGTTTCTGGGTG
AGCAAAAACAGGAAGGCAAAATGCCGCAAAAAAGGGAATAAGGGCGACACGGAAATGTTGAATACTCATA
CTCTTCCTTTTTCAATATTATTGAAGCATTTATCAGGGTTATTGTCTCATGAGCGGATACATATTTGAAT
GTATTTAGAAAAATAAACAAATAGGGGTTCCGCGCACATTTCCCCGAAAAGTGCCACCTGGGTCCTTTTC
ATCACGTGCTATAAAAATAATTATAATTTAAATTTTTTAATATAAATATATAAATTAAAAATAGAAAGTA
AAAAAGGAAATTAAAGAAAAAATAGTTTTTGTTTTCCGAAGATGTAAAAGACTCTAGGGGGATCGCCAAC
AAATACTACCTTTTATCTTGCTCTTCCTGCTCTCAGGTATTAATGCCGAATTGTTTCATCTTGTCTGTGT
AGAAGACCACACACGAAAATCCTGTGATTTTACATTTTACTTATCGTTAATCGAATGTATATCTATTTAA
TCTGCTTTTCTTGTCTAATAAATATATATGTAAAGTACGCTTTTTGTTGAAATTTTTTAAACCTTTGTTT
ATTTTTTTTTCTTCATTCCGTAACTCTTCTACCTTCTTTATTTACTTTCTAAAATCCAAATACAAAACAT
AAAAATAAATAAACACAGAGTAAATTCCCAAATTATTCCATCATTAAAAGATACGAGGCGCGTGTAAGTT
ACAGGCAAGCGATCCGTCTAAGAAACCATTATTATCATGACATTAACCTATAAAAATAGGCGTATCACGA
GGCCCTTTCGTCTCGCGCGTTTCGGTGATGACGGTGAAAACCTCTGACACATGCAGCTCCCGGAGACGGT
CACAGCTTGTCTGTAAGCGGATGCCGGGAGCAGACAAGCCCGTCAGGGCGCGTCAGCGGGTGTTGGCGGG
TGTCGGGGCTGGCTTAACTATGCGGCATCAGAGCAGATTGTACTGAGAGTGCACCATACCACCTTAGCTT
GCCTCGTCCCCGCCGGGTCACCCGGCCAGCGACATGGAGGCCCAGAATACCCTCCTTGACAGTCTTGACG
TGCGCAGCTCAGGGGCATGATGTGACTGTCGCCCGTACATTTAGCCCATACATCCCCATGTATAATCATT
TGCATCCATACATTTTGATGGCCGCACGGCGCGAAGCAAAAATTACGGCTCCTCGCTGCGGACCTGCGAG
CAGGGAAACGCTCCCCTCACAGACGCGTTGAATTGTCCCCACGCCGCGCCCCTGTAGAGAAATATAAAAG
GTTAGGATTTGCCACTGAGGTTCTTCTTTCATATACTTCCTTTTAAAATCTTGCTAGGATACAGTTCTCA
CATCACATCCGAACATAAACAACCATGGGTAAAAAGCCTGAACTCACCGCGACGTCTGTCGAGAAGTTTC
TGATCGAAAAGTTCGACAGCGTCTCCGACCTGATGCAGCTCTCGGAGGGCGAAGAATCTCGTGCTTTCAG
CTTCGATGTAGGAGGGCGTGGATATGTCCTGCGGGT
Features (pLannotate 1.2.2; 20 found; start..end, strand, type, name):
    883..1080    +  terminator     TEF terminator: Ashbya gossypii TEF terminator
   1116..1167    +  misc_feature   bom (fragment): basis of mobility region from pBR322
   1168..1623    -  rep_origin     f1 ori (sequence partly withheld): f1 bacteriophage origin of replication; arrow indicates direction of (+) strand synthesis
   1627..1782    -  CDS            lacZα (fragment): LacZα fragment of β-galactosidase; lacZ fragment
   1790..1808    +  promoter       T7 promoter: promoter for bacteriophage T7 RNA polymerase
   1827..2074    -  terminator     CYC1 terminator: S. cerevisiae CYC1; transcription terminator for CYC1
   2084..2791    -  CDS            mNeonGreen: mNeonGreen is a basic (constitutively fluorescent) green/yellow fluorescent protein published in 2013, derived from Branchiostoma lanceolatum. It is reported to be a very rapidly-maturing monomer with moderate acid sensitivity.
   2808..3452    -  promoter       GAP promoter: S. cerevisiae TDH3; promoter for glyceraldehyde-3-phosphate dehydrogenase
   3477..3495    -  promoter       T3 promoter: promoter for bacteriophage T3 RNA polymerase
   3540..3556    -  protein_bind   lac operator: The lac repressor binds to the lac operator to inhibit transcription in E. coli. This inhibition can be relieved by adding lactose or isopropyl-β-D-thiogalactopyranoside (IPTG). lac repressor encoded by lacI
   3564..3594    -  promoter       lac promoter: promoter for the E. coli lac operon
   3609..3630    -  protein_bind   CAP binding site: CAP binding activates transcription in the presence of cAMP. E. coli catabolite activator protein
   3643..3735    -  CDS            lacI (fragment): lac repressor; lacI; The lac repressor binds to the lac operator to inhibit transcription in E. coli. This inhibition can be relieved by adding lactose or isopropyl-β-D-thiogalactopyranoside (IPTG).
   3918..4506    -  rep_origin     ori: high-copy-number ColE1/pMB1/pBR322/pUC origin of replication
   4677..5537    -  CDS            AmpR: β-lactamase; bla; confers resistance to ampicillin, carbenicillin, and related antibiotics
   5538..5642    -  promoter       AmpR promoter: bla
   5679..6182    +  misc_feature   CEN/ARS: S. cerevisiae CEN6 centromere fused to an autonomously replicating sequence
   6250..6285    +  CDS            rop (fragment): Rop protein, which maintains plasmids at low copy number; rop
   6387..6436    +  misc_feature   bom (fragment): basis of mobility region from pBR322
   6479..1080    +  gene           hphMX6 (across the origin): yeast selectable marker conferring hygromycin resistance
