[The description below was written by a language model from this plasmid's Addgene catalogue record and pLannotate feature annotations shown in this document.]
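Description:
pRSII41H-TDH3pr-mNeon is a low-copy yeast expression shuttle vector of about 7 kb, built on the pRSII41H-TDH3pr backbone, that uses drug selection rather than an auxotrophic marker. In yeast it is maintained by a CEN/ARS element (the CEN6 centromere fused to an autonomously replicating sequence), which keeps the plasmid stably segregating at low copy number. Transformants are selected with hygromycin B through an hphMX6 cassette that ends in the Ashbya gossypii TEF terminator and spans the numbering origin of the sequence record. In E. coli the plasmid replicates from a ColE1/pUC-type origin and is selected with ampicillin via the β-lactamase gene and its native promoter. An f1 origin and remnants of the pBluescript-style cloning region (a lacZα fragment, lac promoter and operator, and flanking T7 and T3 promoters) are also present, along with small annotated fragments of bom, rop and lacI that are most likely backbone remnants.

The payload is a constitutive reporter cassette in which the strong S. cerevisiae TDH3 (glyceraldehyde-3-phosphate dehydrogenase, GAP) promoter drives mNeonGreen, a bright, rapidly maturing monomeric green/yellow fluorescent protein, with transcription terminated by the CYC1 terminator. The catalogue lists hphMX as the insert name, but the stated purpose and the feature table both indicate that mNeonGreen is the expressed gene and hphMX is the selection marker. The insert was assembled by Gibson cloning. Because selection does not depend on host auxotrophies, the plasmid suits prototrophic, wild or industrial strains and diverse yeasts. There it can serve as a fluorescent expression control or as a demonstration of the TDH3 promoter backbone.
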