Addgene plasmid #194538: pRSII41H-TDH3pr-mNeon
Purpose: Low copy vector backbone with hygromycin B selectivity, encodes for TDH3(pr) driven expression of mNeon
Depositing lab: Patrick Gibney. Depositing organization: Cornell University. Publication: Auxotrophy-Independent Plasmid Shuttle Vectors for Applications in Diverse Yeasts. Smith JR, Sislak CD, Fernandez Mendoza P, Carmichael L, Lewis AG, Chen A, Jiang GZ, Gibney PA. Appl Microbiol. 2024; 4(1):453-469. doi: 10.3390/applmicrobiol4010031.
Backbone
  Vector backbone: pRSII41H-TDH3pr
  Vector type: Yeast Expression
  Selectable markers: Hygromycin B
Growth in bacteria
  Bacterial resistance: Ampicillin, 100 μg/mL
  Growth temperature: 37°C
  Growth strain: DH5alpha
  Copy number: Low Copy
Gene/Insert
  Gene/Insert name: hphMX
  Species: S. cerevisiae (budding yeast)
  Promoter: TDH3
  Cloning method: Gibson Cloning
Terms and licenses: Academic/Nonprofit Terms; Industry Terms: Not Available to Industry
How to cite: pRSII41H-TDH3pr-mNeon was a gift from Patrick Gibney (Addgene plasmid # 194538 ; http://n2t.net/addgene:194538 ; RRID:Addgene_194538)
